Addgene plasmid #42621: HBR-6U
Depositing lab: Hannele RuoholaBaker. Depositing organization: University of Washington. Publication: Assessment of hypoxia inducible factor levels in cancer cell lines upon hypoxic induction using a novel reporter construct. Zhou W, Dosey TL, Biechele T, Moon RT, Horwitz MS, Ruohola-Baker H. PLoS One. 2011;6(11):e27460. doi: 10.1371/journal.pone.0027460. Epub 2011 Nov 23. PubMed 22132102.
Backbone
  Vector backbone: pRRL-cPPT-X-PRE-SIN
  Backbone manufacturer: William Osborne
  Vector type: Lentiviral
Growth in bacteria
  Bacterial resistance: Ampicillin, 100 μg/mL
  Growth temperature: 37°C
  Growth strain: Stbl3
  Copy number: Low Copy
Gene/Insert
  Gene/Insert name: 6 x HIF binding element
  Species: Synthetic
  Insert size (bp): 315
  Tag / fusion protein: eYFP (C terminal on insert)
  Cloning method: Restriction Enzyme; 5′ cloning site ClaI (unknown if destroyed); 3′ cloning site XhoI (destroyed during cloning)
  Sequencing primers: 5′ CAGTGCAGGGGAAAGAATAGTAG
Terms and licenses: Academic/Nonprofit Terms; Industry Terms: Not Available to Industry
Depositor comments: HIF reporter construct was generated with HIF1α consensus binding site CGTG followed HIF2α site TACGTG together as one unit of binding site for HIFα factors and repeated them in tandem 6 times (HBR-6U), with 5 base pairs of nucleotides of various combinations spacing between. Induction element CACAG, a DNA element necessary for hypoxic induction, was evenly inserted into the whole sequences three times to assist in the induction process.
How to cite: HBR-6U was a gift from Hannele RuoholaBaker (Addgene plasmid # 42621 ; http://n2t.net/addgene:42621 ; RRID:Addgene_42621)
