[The description below was written by a language model from this plasmid's Addgene catalogue record and pLannotate feature annotations shown in this document.]
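Description:
HBR-6U is a third-generation-style, self-inactivating HIV-1 lentiviral reporter plasmid built on the pRRL-cPPT-X-PRE-SIN backbone and designed to read out hypoxia-inducible factor (HIF) activity in mammalian cells. It is propagated in E. coli under ampicillin selection (β-lactamase) from a ColE1/pUC-type origin, although the catalogue lists it as low copy and recommends a recombination-deficient strain, as is usual for LTR-containing vectors. An f1 origin and an SV40 origin are also annotated. The viral framework comprises an RSV promoter fused to a truncated 5' LTR, so genomic RNA can be produced without Tat. It also carries the Ψ packaging signal with a gag fragment, the RRE, the cPPT/CTS, a ΔU3 3' LTR, and a downstream SV40 poly(A) signal.

The payload is a 315 bp synthetic enhancer in which a HIF1α consensus site and a HIF2α site together form one unit. This unit is repeated six times in tandem with short variable spacers, and three copies of a hypoxic induction element are distributed through the array. The feature table does not annotate this array, but it presumably occupies the gap between the cPPT and the minimal TATA-box promoter (minP). A rabbit β-globin intron and a yellow fluorescent protein follow minP. The depositor calls this protein eYFP, whereas the annotation identifies it as Venus. Hepatitis B virus sequence containing a post-transcriptional regulatory element lies downstream, matching the "PRE" in the backbone name. A separate human UbC promoter drives DsRed-Express constitutively, which would mark transduced cells independently of HIF status. Yellow fluorescence therefore reports HIF-dependent transcription, and the associated publication used the construct to assess HIF levels in cancer cell lines under hypoxic induction.
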