Features (pLannotate 1.2.2; 34 found; start..end, strand, type, name):
     27..131     +  promoter       AmpR promoter: bla
    132..992     +  CDS            AmpR: β-lactamase; bla; confers resistance to ampicillin, carbenicillin, and related antibiotics
   1163..1751    +  rep_origin     ori: high-copy-number ColE1/pMB1/pBR322/pUC origin of replication
   1934..2026    +  CDS            lacI (fragment): lac repressor; lacI; The lac repressor binds to the lac operator to inhibit transcription in E. coli. This inhibition can be relieved by adding lactose or isopropyl-β-D-thiogalactopyranoside (IPTG).
   2039..2060    +  protein_bind   CAP binding site: CAP binding activates transcription in the presence of cAMP. E. coli catabolite activator protein
   2075..2105    +  promoter       lac promoter: promoter for the E. coli lac operon
   2113..2129    +  protein_bind   lac operator: The lac repressor binds to the lac operator to inhibit transcription in E. coli. This inhibition can be relieved by adding lactose or isopropyl-β-D-thiogalactopyranoside (IPTG). lac repressor encoded by lacI
   2174..2192    +  promoter       T3 promoter: promoter for bacteriophage T3 RNA polymerase
   2220..2398    +  promoter       RSV promoter (fragment): Rous sarcoma virus enhancer/promoter
   2399..2656    +  LTR            5' LTR (truncated): truncated 5' long terminal repeat (LTR) from HIV-1
   2700..2825    +  misc_feature   HIV-1 Ψ: packaging signal of human immunodeficiency virus type 1
   2809..3172    +  CDS            HIV-1 gag (fragment): gag protein from human immunodeficiency virus 1; gag
   3267..3603    +  ncRNA          RRE: Accession: RF00036 - HIV Rev response element
   3639..4028    +  CDS            env (fragment): ENV_HV1H2 - Experimental evidence at protein level: Swiss-Prot protein existence level 1. [Transmembrane protein gp41]: Acts as a class I viral fusion protein. Under the current model, the protein has at least 3 conformational states: pre-fusion native state, pre-hairpin intermediate state, and post-fusion hairpin state. During fusion of viral and target intracellular membranes, the coiled coil regions (heptad repeats) assume a trimer-of-hairpins structure, positioning the fusion peptide in close proximity to the C-terminal region of the ectodomain. The formation of this structure appears to d
   4041..4158    +  misc_feature   cPPT/CTS: central polypurine tract and central termination sequence of HIV-1
   4349..4380    +  promoter       minP: minimal TATA-box promoter with low basal activity
   4409..4430    +  promoter       SRα promoter (fragment): hybrid promoter consisting of the SV40 early promoter plus part of the long terminal repeat of human T-lymphotrophic virus 1
   4454..5026    +  intron         β-globin intron: intron from rabbit β-globin gene
   5081..5099    +  promoter       T7 promoter: promoter for bacteriophage T7 RNA polymerase
   5115..5133    +  promoter       SP6 promoter: promoter for bacteriophage SP6 RNA polymerase
   5168..5884    +  CDS            Venus: Venus is a basic (constitutively fluorescent) yellow fluorescent protein published in 2002, derived from Aequorea victoria. It is reported to be a rapidly-maturing weak dimer with moderate acid sensitivity.
   5946..6101    +  CDS            HBsAg (S) (fragment): major/small (S) envelope protein of hepatitis B virus hepatitis B surface antigen
   6416..6674    +  ncRNA          HBV PRE 1151-1410: Accession: RF02816 - Hepatitis B virus post-transcriptional regulatory element 1151-1410
   6640..7083    +  CDS            X: X_HBVD3 - Experimental evidence at protein level: Swiss-Prot protein existence level 1. Multifunctional protein that plays a role in silencing host antiviral defenses and promoting viral transcription. Does not seem to be essential for HBV infection. May be directly involved in development of cirrhosis and liver cancer (hepatocellular carcinoma). Most of cytosolic activities involve modulation of cytosolic calcium. The effect on apoptosis is controversial depending on the cell types in which the studies have been conducted. May induce apoptosis by localizing in mitochondria and causing loss of
   7103..7124    +  promoter       PGK promoter (fragment): mouse phosphoglycerate kinase 1 promoter
   7132..8341    +  promoter       UbC promoter: human ubiquitin C promoter
   8386..9063    +  CDS            DsRed-Express: rapidly maturing tetrameric variant of DsRed fluorescent protein (Bevis and Glick, 2002) mammalian codon-optimized
   9051..9137    +  CDS            nef (fragment): NEF_HV1LA - Experimental evidence at protein level: Swiss-Prot protein existence level 1. Extracellular Nef protein targets CD4(+) T-lymphocytes for apoptosis by interacting with CXCR4 surface receptors. From Human immunodeficiency virus type 1 group M subtype B (isolate Lai) (HIV-1).
   9137..9370    +  LTR            3' LTR (ΔU3): self-inactivating 3' long terminal repeat (LTR) from HIV-1
   9443..9564    +  polyA_signal   SV40 poly(A) signal: SV40 polyadenylation signal
   9583..9718    +  rep_origin     SV40 ori: SV40 origin of replication
   9751..9769    -  promoter       T7 promoter: promoter for bacteriophage T7 RNA polymerase
   9777..9932    +  CDS            lacZα (fragment): LacZα fragment of β-galactosidase; lacZ fragment
   9940..10395   +  rep_origin     f1 ori (sequence partly withheld): f1 bacteriophage origin of replication; arrow indicates direction of (+) strand synthesis
>Addgene plasmid #42621 | HBR-6U | depositor full sequence | sequence record 61224 | HBR-6U sequence 10397 bps
CAGGTGGCACTTTTCGGGGAAATGTGCGCGGAACCCCTATTTGTTTATTTTTCTAAATACATTCAAATAT
GTATCCGCTCATGAGACAATAACCCTGATAAATGCTTCAATAATATTGAAAAAGGAAGAGTATGAGTATT
CAACATTTCCGTGTCGCCCTTATTCCCTTTTTTGCGGCATTTTGCCTTCCTGTTTTTGCTCACCCAGAAA
CGCTGGTGAAAGTAAAAGATGCTGAAGATCAGTTGGGTGCACGAGTGGGTTACATCGAACTGGATCTCAA
CAGCGGTAAGATCCTTGAGAGTTTTCGCCCCGAAGAACGTTTTCCAATGATGAGCACTTTTAAAGTTCTG
CTATGTGGCGCGGTATTATCCCGTATTGACGCCGGGCAAGAGCAACTCGGTCGCCGCATACACTATTCTC
AGAATGACTTGGTTGAGTACTCACCAGTCACAGAAAAGCATCTTACGGATGGCATGACAGTAAGAGAATT
ATGCAGTGCTGCCATAACCATGAGTGATAACACTGCGGCCAACTTACTTCTGACAACGATCGGAGGACCG
AAGGAGCTAACCGCTTTTTTGCACAACATGGGGGATCATGTAACTCGCCTTGATCGTTGGGAACCGGAGC
TGAATGAAGCCATACCAAACGACGAGCGTGACACCACGATGCCTGTAGCAATGGCAACAACGTTGCGCAA
ACTATTAACTGGCGAACTACTTACTCTAGCTTCCCGGCAACAATTAATAGACTGGATGGAGGCGGATAAA
GTTGCAGGACCACTTCTGCGCTCGGCCCTTCCGGCTGGCTGGTTTATTGCTGATAAATCTGGAGCCGGTG
AGCGTGGGTCTCGCGGTATCATTGCAGCACTGGGGCCAGATGGTAAGCCCTCCCGTATCGTAGTTATCTA
CACGACGGGGAGTCAGGCAACTATGGATGAACGAAATAGACAGATCGCTGAGATAGGTGCCTCACTGATT
AAGCATTGGTAACTGTCAGACCAAGTTTACTCATATATACTTTAGATTGATTTAAAACTTCATTTTTAAT
TTAAAAGGATCTAGGTGAAGATCCTTTTTGATAATCTCATGACCAAAATCCCTTAACGTGAGTTTTCGTT
CCACTGAGCGTCAGACCCCGTAGAAAAGATCAAAGGATCTTCTTGAGATCCTTTTTTTCTGCGCGTAATC
TGCTGCTTGCAAACAAAAAAACCACCGCTACCAGCGGTGGTTTGTTTGCCGGATCAAGAGCTACCAACTC
TTTTTCCGAAGGTAACTGGCTTCAGCAGAGCGCAGATACCAAATACTGTCCTTCTAGTGTAGCCGTAGTT
AGGCCACCACTTCAAGAACTCTGTAGCACCGCCTACATACCTCGCTCTGCTAATCCTGTTACCAGTGGCT
GCTGCCAGTGGCGATAAGTCGTGTCTTACCGGGTTGGACTCAAGACGATAGTTACCGGATAAGGCGCAGC
GGTCGGGCTGAACGGGGGGTTCGTGCACACAGCCCAGCTTGGAGCGAACGACCTACACCGAACTGAGATA
CCTACAGCGTGAGCTATGAGAAAGCGCCACGCTTCCCGAAGGGAGAAAGGCGGACAGGTATCCGGTAAGC
GGCAGGGTCGGAACAGGAGAGCGCACGAGGGAGCTTCCAGGGGGAAACGCCTGGTATCTTTATAGTCCTG
TCGGGTTTCGCCACCTCTGACTTGAGCGTCGATTTTTGTGATGCTCGTCAGGGGGGCGGAGCCTATGGAA
AAACGCCAGCAACGCGGCCTTTTTACGGTTCCTGGCCTTTTGCTGGCCTTTTGCTCACATGTTCTTTCCT
GCGTTATCCCCTGATTCTGTGGATAACCGTATTACCGCCTTTGAGTGAGCTGATACCGCTCGCCGCAGCC
GAACGACCGAGCGCAGCGAGTCAGTGAGCGAGGAAGCGGAAGAGCGCCCAATACGCAAACCGCCTCTCCC
CGCGCGTTGGCCGATTCATTAATGCAGCTGGCACGACAGGTTTCCCGACTGGAAAGCGGGCAGTGAGCGC
AACGCAATTAATGTGAGTTAGCTCACTCATTAGGCACCCCAGGCTTTACACTTTATGCTTCCGGCTCGTA
TGTTGTGTGGAATTGTGAGCGGATAACAATTTCACACAGGAAACAGCTATGACCATGATTACGCCAAGCG
CGCAATTAACCCTCACTAAAGGGAACAAAAGCTGGAGCTGCAAGCTTAATGTAGTCTTATGCAATACTCT
TGTAGTCTTGCAACATGGTAACGATGAGTTAGCAACATGCCTTACAAGGAGAGAAAAAGCACCGTGCATG
CCGATTGGTGGAAGTAAGGTGGTACGATCGTGCCTTATTAGGAAGGCAACAGACGGGTCTGACATGGATT
GGACGAACCACTGAATTGGAGGCGTGGCCTGGGCGGGACTGGGGAGTGGCGAGCCCTCAGATCCTGCATA
TAAGCAGCTGCTTTTTGCCTGTACTGGGTCTCTCTGGTTAGACCAGATCTGAGCCTGGGAGCTCTCTGGC
TAACTAGGGAACCCACTGCTTAAGCCTCAATAAAGCTTGCCTTGAGTGCTTCAAGTAGTGTGTGCCCGTC
TGTTGTGTGACTCTGGTAACTAGAGATCCCTCAGACCCTTTTAGTCAGTGTGGAAAATCTCTAGCAGTGG
CGCCCGAACAGGGACCTGAAAGCGAAAGGGAAACCAGAGCTCTCTCGACGCAGGACTCGGCTTGCTGAAG
CGCGCACGGCAAGAGGCGAGGGGCGGCGACTGGTGAGTACGCCAAAAATTTTGACTAGCGGAGGCTAGAA
GGAGAGAGATGGGTGCGAGAGCGTCAGTATTAAGCGGGGGAGAATTAGATCGCGATGGGAAAAAATTCGG
TTAAGGCCAGGGGGAAAGAAAAAATATAAATTAAAACATATAGTATGGGCAAGCAGGGAGCTAGAACGAT
TCGCAGTTAATCCTGGCCTGTTAGAAACATCAGAAGGCTGTAGACAAATACTGGGACAGCTACAACCATC
CCTTCAGACAGGATCAGAAGAACTTAGATCATTATATAATACAGTAGCAACCCTCTATTGTGTGCATCAA
AGGATAGAGATAAAAGACACCAAGGAAGCTTTAGACAAGATAGAGGAAGAGCAAAACAAAAGTAAGACCA
CCGCACAGCAAGCGGCCGCTGATCTTCAGACCTGGAGGAGGAGATATGAGGGACAATTGGAGAAGTGAAT
TATATAAATATAAAGTAGTAAAAATTGAACCATTAGGAGTAGCACCCACCAAGGCAAAGAGAAGAGTGGT
GCAGAGAGAAAAAAGAGCAGTGGGAATAGGAGCTTTGTTCCTTGGGTTCTTGGGAGCAGCAGGAAGCACT
ATGGGCGCAGCCTCAATGACGCTGACGGTACAGGCCAGACAATTATTGTCTGGTATAGTGCAGCAGCAGA
ACAATTTGCTGAGGGCTATTGAGGCGCAACAGCATCTGTTGCAACTCACAGTCTGGGGCATCAAGCAGCT
CCAGGCAAGAATCCTGGCTGTGGAAAGATACCTAAAGGATCAACAGCTCCTGGGGATTTGGGGTTGCTCT
GGAAAACTCATTTGCACCACTGCTGTGCCTTGGAATGCTAGTTGGAGTAATAAATCTCTGGAACAGATTG
GAATCACACGACCTGGATGGAGTGGGACAGAGAAATTAACAATTACACAAGCTTAATACACTCCTTAATT
GAAGAATCGCAAAACCAGCAAGAAAAGAATGAACAAGAATTATTGGAATTAGATAAATGGGCAAGTTTGT
GGAATTGGTTTAACATAACAAATTGGCTGTGGTATATAAAATTATTCATAATGATAGTAGGAGGCTTGGT
AGGTTTAAGAATAGTTTTTGCTGTACTTTCTATAGTGAATAGAGTTAGGCAGGGATATTCACCATTATCG
TTTCAGACCCACCTCCCAACCCCGAGGGGACCCGACAGGCCCGAAGGAATAGAAGAAGAAGGTGGAGAGA
GAGACAGAGACAGATCCATTCGATTAGTGAACGGATCTCGACGGTATCGGTTTTAAAAGAAAAGGGGGGA
TTGGGGGGTACAGTGCAGGGGAAAGAATAGTAGACATAATAGCAACAGACATACAAACTAAAGAATTACA
AAAACAAATTACAAAAATTCAAAATTTTATCGACTCAGAACACGCCGTGTACGTGCTTCACGTGTACGTG
GCGATCGTGTACGTGCTGTCTCACACAGCACTCTAGACTACTCGTGTACGTGTACGACGTGTACGTGGGC
TACGTGTACGTGCTGTCTCACACAGCACGAAGCTTCGTAGCAATCGGACCGACGACGCCGGGCTCGAGAT
CTAGACTCTAGAGGGTATATAATGGAAGCTCGAATTCCAGCTTGGCATTCCGGTACTGTTGGTAAAAACT
AGGCTTTTGCAAAAAGCTCCGGATCGATCCTGAGAACTTCAGGGTGAGTTTGGGGACCCTTGATTGTTCT
TTCTTTTTCGCTATTGTAAAATTCATGTTATATGGAGGGGGCAAAGTTTTCAGGGTGTTGTTTAGAATGG
GAAGATGTCCCTTGTATCACCATGGACCCTCATGATAATTTTGTTTCTTTCACTTTCTACTCTGTTGACA
ACCATTGTCTCCTCTTATTTTCTTTTCATTTTCTGTAACTTTTTCGTTAAACTTTAGCTTGCATTTGTAA
CGAATTTTTAAATTCACTTTTGTTTATTTGTCAGATTGTAAGTACTTTCTCTAATCACTTTTTTTTCAAG
GCAATCAGGGTATATTATATTGTACTTCAGCACAGTTTTAGAGAACAATTGTTATAATTAAATGATAAGG
TAGAATATTTCTGCATATAAATTCTGGCTGGCGTGGAAATATTCTTATTGGTAGAAACAACTACATCCTG
GTCATCATCCTGCCTTTCTCTTTATGGTTACAATGATATACACTGTTTGAGATGAGGATAAAATACTCTG
AGTCCAAACCGGGCCCCTCTGCTAACCATGTTCATGCCTTCTTCTTTTTCCTACAGCTCCTGGGCAACGT
GCTGGTTATTGTGCTGTCTCATCATTTTGGCAAAGAATTGTAATACGACTCACTATAGGGCGAATTCAAG
CTTGATTTAGGTGACACTATAGAATACAAGCTACTTGTTCTTTTTGCAGGATCCACCATGGTGAGCAAGG
GCGAGGAGCTGTTCACCGGGGTGGTGCCCATCCTGGTCGAGCTGGACGGCGACGTAAACGGCCACAAGTT
CAGCGTGTCCGGCGAGGGCGAGGGCGATGCCACCTACGGCAAGCTGACCCTGAAGCTGATCTGCACCACC
GGCAAGCTGCCCGTGCCCTGGCCCACCCTCGTGACCACCCTGGGCTACGGCCTGCAGTGCTTCGCCCGCT
ACCCCGACCACATGAAGCAGCACGACTTCTTCAAGTCCGCCATGCCCGAAGGCTACGTCCAGGAGCGCAC
CATCTTCTTCAAGGACGACGGCAACTACAAGACCCGCGCCGAGGTGAAGTTCGAGGGCGACACCCTGGTG
AACCGCATCGAGCTGAAGGGCATCGACTTCAAGGAGGACGGCAACATCCTGGGGCACAAGCTGGAGTACA
ACTACAACAGCCACAACGTCTATATCACCGCCGACAAGCAGAAGAACGGCATCAAGGCCAACTTCAAGAT
CCGCCACAACATCGAGGACGGCGGCGTGCAGCTCGCCGACCACTACCAGCAGAACACCCCCATCGGCGAC
GGCCCCGTGCTGCTGCCCGACAACCACTACCTGAGCTACCAGTCCGCCCTGAGCAAAGACCCCAACGAGA
AGCGCGATCACATGGTCCTGCTGGAGTTCGTGACCGCCGCCGGGATCACTCTCGGCATGGACGAGCTGTA
CAAGACCGGTGGCGCGCCACGCGTCCGCGGACTAGTCTCGAGTTAATCGAGTTAATTAAGCTAGCCTAGT
GCCATTTGTTCAGTGGTTCGTAGGGCTTTCCCCCACTGTTTGGCTTTCAGTTATATGGATGATGTGGTAT
TGGGGGCCAAGTCTGTACAGCATCTTGAGTCCCTTTTTACCGCTGTTACCAATTTTCTTTTGTCTTTGGG
TATACATTTAAACCCTAACAAAACAAAGAGATGGGGTTACTCTCTAAATTTTATGGGTTATGTCATTGGA
TGTTATGGGTCCTTGCCACAAGAACACATCATACAAAAAATCAAAGAATGTTTTAGAAAACTTCCTATTA
ACAGGCCTATTGATTGGAAAGTATGTCAACGAATTGTGGGTCTTTTGGGTTTTGCTGCCCCTTTTACACA
ATGTGGTTATCCTGCGTTGATGCCTTTGTATGCATGTATTCAATCTAAGCAGGCTTTCACTTTCTCGCCA
ACTTACAAGGCCTTTCTGTGTAAACAATACCTGAACCTTTACCCCGTTGCCCGGCAACGGCCACCTCTGT
GCCAAGTGTTTGCTGACGCAACCCCCACTGGCTGGGGCTTGGTCATGGGCCATCAGCGCATGCGTGGAAC
CTTTTCGGCTCCTCTGCCGATCCATACTGCGGAACTCCTAGCCGCTTGTTTTGCTCGCAGCAGGTCTGGA
GCAAACATTATCGGGACTGATAACTCTGTTGTCCTATCCCGCAAATATACATCGTTTCCATGGCTGCTAG
GCTGTGCTGCCAACTGGATCCTGCGCGGGACGTCCTTTGTTTACGTCCCGTCGGCGCTGAATCCTGCGGA
CGACCCTTCTCGGGGTCGCTTGGGACTCTCTCGTCCCCTTCTCCGTCTGCCGTTCCGACCGACCACGGGG
CGCACCTCTCTTTACGCGGACTCCCCGTCTGTGCCTTCTCATCTGCCGGACCGTGTGCACTTCGCTTCAC
CTCTGCACGTCGCATGGAGACCACCGTGAACGCCCACCAAATATTGCCCAAGGTCTTACATAAGAGGACT
CTTGGACTCTCAGCAATGTCAACGACCGACCTTGAGGCATACTTCAAAGACTGTTTGTTTAAAGACTGGG
AGGAGTTGGGGGAGGAGATTAGGTTAAAGGTCTTTGTACTAGGAGGCTGTAGGCATAAATTGGTCTGCGC
ACCAGCACCATGTATCACTAGAGCGGGGTACCCACACATTCCACATCCACCGGTGTCGCGAGGCCTCCGC
GCCGGGTTTTGGCGCCTCCCGCGGGCGCCCCCCTCCTCACGGCGAGCGCTGCCACGTCAGACGAAGGGCG
CAGGAGCGTCCTGATCCTTCCGCCCGGACGCTCAGGACAGCGGCCCGCTGCTCATAAGACTCGGCCTTAG
AACCCCAGTATCAGCAGAAGGACATTTTAGGACGGGACTTGGGTGACTCTAGGGCACTGGTTTTCTTTCC
AGAGAGCGGAACAGGCGAGGAAAAGTAGTCCCTTCTCGGCGATTCTGCGGAGGGATCTCCGTGGGGCGGT
GAACGCCGATGATTATATAAGGACGCGCCGGGTGTGGCACAGCTAGTTCCGTCGCAGCCGGGATTTGGGT
CGCGGTTCTTGTTTGTGGATCGCTGTGATCGTCACTTGGTGAGTAGCGGGCTGCTGGGCTGGCCGGGGCT
TTCGTGGCCGCCGGGCCGCTCGGTGGGACGGAAGCGTGTGGAGAGACCGCCAAGGGCTGTAGTCTGGGTC
CGCGAGCAAGGTTGCCCTGAACTGGGGGTTGGGGGGAGCGCAGCAAAATGGCGGCTGTTCCCGAGTCTTG
AATGGAAGACGCTTGTGAGGCGGGCTGTGAGGTCGTTGAAACAAGGTGGGGGGCATGGTGGGCGGCAAGA
ACCCAAGGTCTTGAGGCCTTCGCTAATGCGGGAAAGCTCTTATTCGGGTGAGATGGGCTGGGGCACCATC
TGGGGACCCTGACGTGAAGTTTGTCACTGACTGGAGAACTCGGTTTGTCGTCTGTTGCGGGGGCGGCAGT
TATGCGGTGCCGTTGGGCAGTGCACCCGTACCTTTGGGAGCGCGCGCCCTCGTCGTGTCGTGACGTCACC
CGTTCTGTTGGCTTATAATGCAGGGTGGGGCCACCTGCCGGTAGGTGTGCGGTAGGCTTTTCTCCGTCGC
AGGACGCAGGGTTCGGGCCTAGGGTAGGCTCTCCTGAATCGACAGGCGCCGGACCTCTGGTGAGGGGAGG
GATAAGTGAGGCGTCAGTTTCTTTGGTCGGTTTTATGTACCTATCTTCTTAAGTAGCTGAAGCTCCGGTT
TTGAACTATGCGCTCGGGGTTGGCGAGTGTGTTTTGTGAAGTTTTTTAGGCACCTTTTGAAATGTAATCA
TTTGGGTCAATATGTAATTTTCAGTGTTAGACTAGTAAATTGTCCGCTAAATTCTGGCCGTTTTTGGCTT
TTTTGTTAGACTCCGGAAAAGCTAGCATTAGGATCCGAATTCACCGGTCGCCACCATGGCCTCCTCCGAG
GACGTCATCAAGGAGTTCATGCGCTTCAAGGTGCGCATGGAGGGCTCCGTGAACGGCCACGAGTTCGAGA
TCGAGGGCGAGGGCGAGGGCCGCCCCTACGAGGGCACCCAGACCGCCAAGCTGAAGGTGACCAAGGGCGG
CCCCCTGCCCTTCGCCTGGGACATCCTGTCCCCCCAGTTCCAGTACGGCTCCAAGGTGTACGTGAAGCAC
CCCGCCGACATCCCCGACTACAAGAAGCTGTCCTTCCCCGAGGGCTTCAAGTGGGAGCGCGTGATGAACT
TCGAGGACGGCGGCGTGGTGACCGTGACCCAGGACTCCTCCCTGCAGGACGGCTCCTTCATCTACAAGGT
GAAGTTCATCGGCGTGAACTTCCCCTCCGACGGCCCCGTAATGCAGAAGAAGACTATGGGCTGGGAGGCC
TCCACCGAGCGCCTGTACCCCCGCGACGGCGTGCTGAAGGGCGAGATCCACAAGGCCCTGAAGCTGAAGG
ACGGCGGCCACTACCTGGTGGAGTTCAAGTCCATCTACATGGCCAAGAAGCCCGTGCAGCTGCCCGGCTA
CTACTACGTGGACTCCAAGCTGGACATCACCTCCCACAACGAGGACTACACCATCGTGGAGCAGTACGAG
CGCGCCGAGGGCCGCCACCACCTGTTCCTGTAGCGGTACCTTTAAGACCAATGACTTACAAGGCAGCTGT
AGATCTTAGCCACTTTTTAAAAGAAAAGGGGGGACTTGGAAGGGCTAATTCACTCCCAACGAAGACAAGA
TCTGCTTTTTGCTTGTACTGGGTCTCTCTGGTTAGACCAGATCTGAGCCTGGGAGCTCTCTGGCTAACTA
GGGAACCCACTGCTTAAGCCTCAATAAAGCTTGCCTTGAGTGCTTCAAGTAGTGTGTGCCCGTCTGTTGT
GTGACTCTGGTAACTAGAGATCCCTCAGACCCTTTTAGTCAGTGTGGAAAATCTCTAGCAGTAGTAGTTC
ATGTCATCTTATTATTCANGTATTTATAACTTGCAAAGAAATGAATATCAGAGAGTGAGAGGAACTTGTT
TATTGCAGCTTATAATGGTTACAAATAAAGCAATAGCATCACAAATTTCACAAATAAAGCATTTTTTTCA
CTGCATTCTAGTTGTGGTTTGTCCAAACTCATCAATGTATCTTATCATGTCTGGCTCTAGCTATCCCGCC
CCTAACTCCGCCCAGTTCCGCCCATTCTCCGCCCCATGGCTGACTAATTTTTTTTATTTATGCAGAGGCC
GAGGCCGCCTCGGCCTCTGAGCTATTCCAGAAGTAGTGAGGAGGCTTTTTTGGAGGCCTAGGCTTTTGCG
TCGAGACGTACCCAATTCGCCCTATAGTGAGTCGTATTACGCGCGCTCACTGGCCGTCGTTTTACAACGT
CGTGACTGGGAAAACCCTGGCGTTACCCAACTTAATCGCCTTGCAGCACATCCCCCTTTCGCCAGCTGGC
GTAATAGCGAAGAGGCCCGCACCGATCGCCCTTCCCAACAGTTGCGCAGCCTGAATGGCGAATGGCGCG
[124 nt withheld, positions 9940-10063]
C
[91 nt withheld, positions 10065-10155]
A
[49 nt withheld, positions 10157-10205]
CCTTTGACGTTGGAGTCCACGTTCTTT
[37 nt withheld, positions 10233-10269]
ACCCTATCTCGGTCTATTCTTTTGATTTATAAGGGATTTTGCCGATTTCGGCCTATTGGTTAAAAAATGA
GCTGATTTAACAAAAATTTAACGCGAATTTTAACAAAATATTAACGTTTACAATTTCC
