>Addgene plasmid #42621 | HBR-6U | depositor partial sequence | sequence record 57721 | HIF binding element
GACGATCGACCAGGTCATAAGCTTACGAGCGTGTACGTGCGTGGCGTGTACGTGAACGTCGTGTACGTGC
TGTCTCACACAGCACTCTAGACGTAGCGTGTACGTGAACTACGTGTACGTGTTGCGCGTGTACGTGCTGT
CTCACACAGCACTCAGAACACGCCGTGTACGTGCTTCACGTGTACGTGGCGATCGTGTACGTGCTGTCTC
ACACAGCACTCTAGACTACTCGTGTACGTGTACGACGTGTACGTGGGCTACGTGTACGTGCTGTCTCACA
CAGCACGAAGCTTCGTAGCAATCGGACCGACGACG
