>Addgene plasmid #42621 | HBR-6U | addgene partial sequence | sequence record 59707 | EGFP-N 5'-CGTCGCCGTCCAGCTCGACCAG-3'
CTACCATGGTGGATCCTGCAAAAAGAACAAGTAGCTTGTATTCTATAGTGTCACCTAAATCAAGCTTGAA
TTCGCCCTATAGTGAGTCGTATTACAATTCTTTGCCAAAATGATGAGACAGCACAATAACCAGCACGTTG
CCCAGGAGCTGTAGGAAAAAGAAGAAGGCATGAACATGGTTAGCAGAGGGGCCCGGTTTGGACTCAGAGT
ATTTTATCCTCATCTCAAGCAGTGTATATCATTGTAACCATAAAGAGAAAGGCAGGATGATGACCAGGAT
GTAGTTGTTTCTACCAATAAGAATATTTCCACGCCAGCCAGAATTTATATGCAGAAATATTCTACCTTAT
CATTTAATTATAACAATTGTTCTCTAAAACTGTGCTGAAGTACAATATAATATACCCTGATTGCCTTGAA
AAAAAAGTGATTAGAGAAAGTACTTACAATCTGACAAATAAACAAAAGTGAATTTAAAAATTCGTTACAA
ATGCAAGCTAAAGTTTAACGAAAAAGTTACAGAAAATGAAAAGAAAATAAGAGGAGACAATGGTTGTCAA
CAGAGTAGAAAGTGAAAGAAACAAAATTATCATGAGGGTCCATGGTGATACAAGGGACATCTTCCCATTC
TAAACAACACCCTGAAAACTTTGCCCCCTCCATATAACATGAATTTTACAATAGCGAAAAAGAAAGAACA
ATCAAGGGTCCCCAAACTCACCCTGAAGTTCTCAGGATCGATCCGGAGCTTTTTGCAAAAGCCTAGTTTT
TACCAACAGTACCGGAATGCCAAGCTGGAATTCGAG
