>Addgene plasmid #42621 | HBR-6U | addgene partial sequence | sequence record 60498 | Bglob-intron-R
ATCAAGGGTCCCCAAACTCACCCTGAAGTTCTCAGGATCGATCCGGAGCTTTTTGCAAAAGCCTAGTTTT
TACCAACAGTACCGGAATGCCAAGCTGGAATTCGAGCTTCCATTATATACCCTCTAGAGTCTAGATCTCG
AGCCCGGCGTCGTCGGTCCGATTGCTACGAAGCTTCGTGCTGTGTGAGACAGCACGTACACGTAGCCCAC
GTACACGTCGTACACGTACACGAGTAGTCTAGAGTGCTGTGTGAGACAGCACGTACACGATCGCCACGTA
CACGTGAAGCACGTACACGGCGTGTTCTGAGTCGATAAAATTTTGAATTTTTGTAATTTGTTTTTGTAAT
TCTTTAGTTTGTATGTCTGTTGCTATTATGTCTACTATTCTTTCCCCTGCACTGTACCCCCCAATCCCCC
CTTTTCTTTTAAAACCGATACCGTCGAGATCCGTTCACTAATCGAATGGATCTGTCTCTGTCTCTCTCTC
CACCTTCTTCTTCTATTCCTTCGGGCCTGTCGGGTCCCCTCGGGGTTGGGAGGTGGGTCTGAAACGATAA
TGGTGAATATCCCTGCCTAACTCTATTCACTATAGAAAGTACAGCAAAAACTATTCTTAAACCTACCAAG
CCTCCTACTATCATTATGAATAATTTTATATACCACAGCCAATTTGTTATGTTAAACCAATTCCACAAAC
TTGCCCATTTATCTAATTCCAATAATTCTTGTTCATTCTTTTCTTGCTGGTTTTGCGATTCTTCAATTAA
GGAGTGTATTAAGCTTGTGTAATTGTTAATTTCTCTGTCCCACTCCATCCAGGTCGTGTGATTCCAA
